Addgene plasmid #91331: pHH0103_RIMBP3-1/3
Purpose: Protein expression and purification of human SH3 domain construct RIMBP3-1/3
Depositing lab: Sachdev Sidhu. Depositing organization: University of Toronto. Publication: Comprehensive Analysis of the Human SH3 Domain Family Reveals a Wide Variety of Non-canonical Specificities. Teyra J, Huang H, Jain S, Guan X, Dong A, Liu Y, Tempel W, Min J, Tong Y, Kim PM, Bader GD, Sidhu SS. Structure. 2017 Oct 3;25(10):1598-1610.e3. doi: 10.1016/j.str.2017.07.017. Epub 2017 Sep 7. PubMed 28890361.
Backbone
  Vector backbone: pHH0103
  Vector type: Bacterial Expression
Growth in bacteria
  Bacterial resistance: Ampicillin, 100 μg/mL
  Growth temperature: 37°C
  Growth strain: DH5alpha
  Copy number: Low Copy
Gene/Insert
  Gene/Insert name: RIMBP3-1/3
  Species: H. sapiens (human)
  Insert size (bp): 245
  Entrez Gene: RIMBP3 (a.k.a. RIM-BP3, RIM-BP3.1, RIM-BP3.A, RIMBP3.1, RIMBP3A)
  Cloning method: Restriction Enzyme; 5′ cloning site Sfi1 (unknown if destroyed); 3′ cloning site Not1 (unknown if destroyed)
Terms and licenses: Academic/Nonprofit Terms; Industry Terms: Not Available to Industry
How to cite: pHH0103_RIMBP3-1/3 was a gift from Sachdev Sidhu (Addgene plasmid # 91331 ; http://n2t.net/addgene:91331 ; RRID:Addgene_91331)
