[The description below was written by a language model from this plasmid's Addgene catalogue record and pLannotate feature annotations shown in this document.]
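Description:
pHH0103_RIMBP3-1/3 is a bacterial expression plasmid of about 6.9 kb built on the pHH0103 backbone for producing and purifying a human SH3 domain in E. coli. It carries a ColE1/pMB1-type origin with the pBR322 bom region, and the catalogue lists it as low copy. The rop sequence appears only as two fragments flanking an inserted f1 phage origin. Selection is by ampicillin through a TEM beta-lactamase gene driven by its own promoter. Fragments of M13 gene III, a short piece of the tetracycline resistance gene and the f1 origin suggest the backbone descends from a phagemid-type vector. The gene III fragments lie downstream of the fd terminator and are not annotated as part of the expressed fusion.

The expression cassette uses the strong hybrid tac promoter followed by a lac operator. The plasmid also encodes the lac repressor under the lacIq promoter, so transcription is kept off until induced with IPTG. The open reading frame begins with a 6xHis tag, followed by Schistosoma japonicum glutathione S-transferase and then a fragment of human RIMBP3, ending before the fd terminator. The insert was cloned between SfiI and NotI sites and is recorded as 245 bp, while the feature table annotates a slightly longer RIMBP3 match of roughly 290 bp. The "1/3" in the name probably marks the first of the protein's three SH3 domains, though the record does not define it. The dual His and GST tags allow affinity purification of the domain as a soluble fusion. The construct belongs to a collection made for a comprehensive analysis of the binding specificities of the human SH3 domain family.
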