Features (pLannotate 1.2.2; 21 found; start..end, strand, type, name):
     54..131     +  promoter       lacIq promoter: lacI (mutant); In the lacIq allele, a single base change in the promoter boosts expression of the lacI gene about 10-fold.
    132..1214    +  CDS            lacI: lac repressor; lacI; The lac repressor binds to the lac operator to inhibit transcription in E. coli. This inhibition can be relieved by adding lactose or isopropyl-β-D-thiogalactopyranoside (IPTG).
   1227..1248    +  protein_bind   CAP binding site: CAP binding activates transcription in the presence of cAMP. E. coli catabolite activator protein
   1267..1284    +  promoter       tet promoter (fragment): E. coli promoter for tetracycline efflux protein gene
   1457..1485    +  promoter       tac promoter: strong E. coli promoter; hybrid between the trp and lac UV5 promoters
   1493..1509    +  protein_bind   lac operator: The lac repressor binds to the lac operator to inhibit transcription in E. coli. This inhibition can be relieved by adding lactose or isopropyl-β-D-thiogalactopyranoside (IPTG). lac repressor encoded by lacI
   1594..1611    +  CDS            6xHis: 6xHis affinity tag
   1627..2280    +  CDS            GST26_SCHJA: Experimental evidence at protein level: Swiss-Prot protein existence level 1. GST isoenzymes appear to play a central role in the parasite detoxification system. Other functions are also suspected including a role in increasing the solubility of haematin in the parasite gut. From Schistosoma japonicum (Blood fluke).
   2284..2571    +  CDS            RIMBP3 (fragment): RIM3A_HUMAN - Also known as KIAA1666, RIMBP3A. Experimental evidence at protein level: Swiss-Prot protein existence level 1. Probable component of the manchette, a microtubule-based structure which plays a key role in sperm head morphogenesis during late stages of sperm development. From Homo sapiens (Human).
   2587..2634    +  terminator     fd terminator (sequence withheld): central terminator from bacteriophage fd (Otsuka and Kunisawa, 1982)
   2639..2851    +  CDS            M13 gene III (fragment) (sequence partly withheld): pIII; III; minor coat protein
   2866..3336    +  CDS            M13 gene III (fragment) (sequence partly withheld): pIII; III; minor coat protein
   3358..3428    +  CDS            TcR (fragment): tetracycline efflux protein; tet; confers resistance to tetracycline
   3670..4050    -  CDS            YPB1_ECOLX: Protein predicted: Swiss-Prot protein existence level 4. From Escherichia coli.
   4067..4218    +  CDS            rop (fragment): Rop protein, which maintains plasmids at low copy number; rop
   4254..4682    -  rep_origin     f1 ori (sequence partly withheld): f1 bacteriophage origin of replication; arrow indicates direction of (+) strand synthesis
   4691..4730    +  CDS            rop (fragment): Rop protein, which maintains plasmids at low copy number; rop
   4832..4972    +  misc_feature   bom: basis of mobility region from pBR322
   5158..5745    -  rep_origin     ori: high-copy-number ColE1/pMB1/pBR322/pUC origin of replication
   5919..6776    -  CDS            bla: BLAT_ECOLX - Experimental evidence at protein level: Swiss-Prot protein existence level 1. TEM-type are the most prevalent beta-lactamases in enterobacteria; they hydrolyze the beta-lactam bond in susceptible beta-lactam antibiotics, thus conferring resistance to penicillins and cephalosporins. TEM-3 and TEM-4 are capable of hydrolyzing cefotaxime and ceftazidime. TEM-5 is capable of hydrolyzing ceftazidime. TEM-6 is capable of hydrolyzing ceftazidime and aztreonam. TEM-8/CAZ-2, TEM- 16/CAZ-7 and TEM-24/CAZ-6 are markedly active against ceftazidime. IRT- 4 shows resistance to beta-lactamase in
   6777..6881    -  promoter       AmpR promoter: bla
>Addgene plasmid #91331 | pHH0103_RIMBP3-1/3 | addgene full sequence | sequence record 191814 | Addgene NGS Result
TTAACCTATAAAAATAGGCGTATCACGAGGCCCTTTCGTCTTCAAGAATTCCCGACACCATCGAATGGTG
CAAAACCTTTCGCGGTATGGCATGATAGCGCCCGGAAGAGAGTCAATTCAGGGTGGTGAATGTGAAACCA
GTAACGTTATACGATGTCGCAGAGTATGCCGGTGTCTCTTATCAGACCGTTTCCCGCGTGGTGAACCAGG
CCAGCCACGTTTCTGCGAAAACGCGGGAAAAAGTGGAAGCGGCGATGGCGGAGCTGAATTACATTCCCAA
CCGCGTGGCACAACAACTGGCGGGCAAACAGTCGTTGCTGATTGGCGTTGCCACCTCCAGTCTGGCCCTG
CACGCGCCGTCGCAAATTGTCGCGGCGATTAAATCTCGCGCCGATCAACTGGGTGCCAGCGTGGTGGTGT
CGATGGTAGAACGAAGCGGCGTCGAAGCCTGTAAAGCGGCGGTGCACAATCTTCTCGCGCAACGCGTCAG
TGGGCTGATCATTAACTATCCGCTGGATGACCAGGATGCCATTGCTGTGGAAGCTGCCTGCACTAATGTT
CCGGCGTTATTTCTTGATGTCTCTGACCAGACACCCATCAACAGTATTATTTTCTCCCATGAAGACGGTA
CGCGACTGGGCGTGGAGCATCTGGTCGCATTGGGTCACCAGCAAATCGCGCTGTTAGCGGGCCCATTAAG
TTCTGTCTCGGCGCGTCTGCGTCTGGCTGGCTGGCATAAATATCTCACTCGCAATCAAATTCAGCCGATA
GCGGAACGGGAAGGCGACTGGAGTGCCATGTCCGGTTTTCAACAAACCATGCAAATGCTGAATGAGGGCA
TCGTTCCCACTGCGATGCTGGTTGCCAACGATCAGATGGCGCTGGGCGCAATGCGCGCCATTACCGAGTC
CGGGCTGCGCGTTGGTGCGGATATCTCGGTAGTGGGATACGACGATACCGAAGACAGCTCATGTTATATC
CCGCCGTTAACCACCATCAAACAGGATTTTCGCCTGCTGGGGCAAACCAGCGTGGACCGCTTGCTGCAAC
TCTCTCAGGGCCAGGCGGTGAAGGGCAATCAGCTGTTGCCCGTCTCACTGGTGAAAAGAAAAACCACCCT
GGCGCCCAATACGCAAACCGCCTCTCCCCGCGCGTTGGCCGATTCATTAATGCAGCTGGCACGACAGGTT
TCCCGACTGGAAAGCGGGCAGTGAGCGCAACGCAATTAATGTAAGTTAGCTCACTCATTAGGCACAATTC
TCATGTTTGACAGCTTATCATCGACTGCACGGTGCACCAATGCTTCTGGCGTCAGGCAGCCATCGGAAGC
TGTGGTATGGCTGTGCAGGTCGTAAATCACTGCATAATTCGTGTCGCTCAAGGCGCACTCCCGTTCTGGA
TAATGTTTTTTGCGCCGACATCATAACGGTTCTGGCAAATATTCTGAAATGAGCTGTTGACAATTAATCA
TCGGCTCGTATAATGTGTGGAATTGTGAGCGGATAACAATTTCACACAGGAAACAGCCAGTCCGTTTAGG
TGTTTTCACGAGCACTTCACCAACAAGGACCATAGATTATGAAAATCGAAGAACACCATCACCATCACCA
TTCCAGCGGTAAGCTTATGTCCCCTATACTAGGTTATTGGAAAATTAAGGGCCTTGTGCAACCCACTCGA
CTTCTTTTGGAATATCTTGAAGAAAAATATGAAGAGCATTTGTATGAGCGCGATGAAGGTGATAAATGGC
GAAACAAAAAGTTTGAATTGGGTTTGGAGTTTCCCAATCTTCCTTATTATATTGATGGTGATGTTAAATT
AACACAGTCTATGGCCATCATACGTTATATAGCTGACAAGCACAACATGTTGGGTGGTTGTCCAAAAGAG
CGTGCAGAGATTTCAATGCTTGAAGGAGCGGTTTTGGATATTAGATACGGTGTTTCGAGAATTGCATATA
GTAAAGACTTTGAAACTCTCAAAGTTGATTTTCTTAGCAAGCTACCTGAAATGCTGAAAATGTTCGAAGA
TCGTTTATGTCATAAAACATATTTAAATGGTGATCATGTAACCCATCCTGACTTCATGTTGTATGACGCT
CTTGATGTTGTTTTATACATGGACCCAATGTGCCTGGATGCGTTCCCAAAATTAGTTTGTTTTAAAAAAC
GTATTGAAGCTATCCCACAAATTGATAAGTACTTGAAATCCAGCAAGTATATAGCATGGCCTTTGCAGGG
CTGGCAAGCCACGTTTGGTGGTGGCGACCATCCTCCAAAATCGGATCTGGAAGTTCTGTTCCAGGGGCCC
CTGTCCAGCGGTCTGGTTCCGCGTGGTTCCGGTACCGCGGCCCAGCCGGCCATGGCCCAGGGCGCGCTGA
AAATCTTCATGGCCCAGTACAACTATAACCCGTTCGAAGGTCCAAATGATCATCCGGAAGGTGAACTGCC
ATTAACCGCCGGTGATTACATTTACATTTTCGGTGATATGGATGAAGATGGTTTCTATGAAGGCGAATTA
GAAGATGGTCGTCGTGGTCTGGTTCCATCCAACTTTGTCGAACAGATTCCGGCGGCCGCATA
[142 nt withheld, positions 2583-2724]
C
[98 nt withheld, positions 2726-2823]
AGTTTGTACTGGTGACGAAACTCAGTGTCTAGCTAGAGTGGC
[149 nt withheld, positions 2866-3014]
T
[41 nt withheld, positions 3016-3056]
T
[62 nt withheld, positions 3058-3119]
A
[35 nt withheld, positions 3121-3155]
CCTCCCTCAATCGGTTGAATGTCGCCCTTTTGTCTTTGGCGCTGGTAAACCATATGAA
[86 nt withheld, positions 3214-3299]
T
[54 nt withheld, positions 3301-3354]
CTAGCGCCGCCCTATACCTTGTCTGCCTCCCCGCGTTGCGTCGCGGTGCATGGAGCCGGGCCACCTCGAC
CTGAATGGAAGCCGGCGGCACCTCGCTAACGGATTCACCACTCCAAGAATTGGAGCCAATCAATTCTTGC
GGAGAACTGTGAATGCGCAAACCAACCCTTGGCAGAACATATCCATCGCGTCCGCCATCTCCAGCAGCCG
CACGCGGCGCATCTCGGGCAGCGTTGGGTCCTGGCCACGGGTGCGCATGATCGTGCTCCTGTCGTTGAGG
ACCCGGCTAGGCTGGCGGGGTTGCCTTACTGGTTAGCAGAATGAATCACCGATACGCGAGCGAACGTGAA
GCGACTGCTGCTGCAAAACGTCTGCGACCTGAGCAACAACATGAATGGTCTTCGGTTTCCGTGTTTCGTA
AAGTCTGGAAACGCGGAAGTCAGCGCCCTGCACCATTATGTTCCGGATCTGCATCGCAGGATGCTGCTGG
CTACCCTGTGGAACACCTACATCTGTATTAACGAAGCGCTGGCATTGACCCTGAGTGATTTTTCTCTGGT
CCCGCCGCATCCATACCGCCAGTTGTTTACCCTCACAACGTTCCAGTAACCGGGCATGTTCATCATCAGT
AACCCGTATCGTGAGCATCCTCTCTCGTTTCATCGGTATCATTACCCCCATGAACAGAAATCCCCCTTAC
ACGGAGGCATCAGTGACCAAACAGGAAAAAACCGCCCTTAACATGGCCCGCTTTATCAGAAGCCAGACAT
TAACGCTTCTGGAGAAACTCAACGAGCTGGACGCGGATGAACAGGCAGACATCTGTGAATCGCTTCACGA
CCACGCTGATGAGCTTTACCGCAGGATCCGCGAAATTGTAAGCGTTAATATTTTGTTAAAATTCGCGTTA
AATTTTTGTTAAATCAGCTCATTTTTTAACCAATAGGCCGAAATCGGCAAAATCCCTTATAAATCAAAAG
AATAGACCGAGATAGGGT
[37 nt withheld, positions 4353-4389]
AAAGAACGTGGACTCCAACGTCAAAGG
[49 nt withheld, positions 4417-4465]
T
[91 nt withheld, positions 4467-4557]
G
[124 nt withheld, positions 4559-4682]
CGCGGATCCTGCCTCGCGCGTTTCGGTGATGACGGTGAAAACCTCTGACACATGCAGCTCCCGGAGACGG
TCACAGCTTGTCTGTAAGCGGATGCCGGGAGCAGACAAGCCCGTCAGGGCGCGTCAGCGGGTGTTGGCGG
GTGTCGGGGCGCAGCCATGACCCAGTCACGTAGCGATAGCGGAGTGTATACTGGCTTAACTATGCGGCAT
CAGAGCAGATTGTACTGAGAGTGCACCATATGCGGTGTGAAATACCGCACAGATGCGTAAGGAGAAAATA
CCGCATCAGGCGCTCTTCCGCTTCCTCGCTCACTGACTCGCTGCGCTCGGTCGTTCGGCTGCGGCGAGCG
GTATCAGCTCACTCAAAGGCGGTAATACGGTTATCCACAGAATCAGGGGATAACGCAGGAAAGAACATGT
GAGCAAAAGGCCAGCAAAAGGCCAGGAACCGTAAAAAGGCCGCGTTGCTGGCGTTTTTCCATAGGCTCCG
CCCCCCTGACGAGCATCACAAAAATCGACGCTCAAGTCAGAGGTGGCGAAACCCGACAGGACTATAAAGA
TACCAGGGTTTCCCCCTGGAAGCTCCCTCGTGCGCTCTCCTGTTCCGACCCTGCCGCTTACCGGATACCT
GTCCGCCTTTCTCCCTTCGGGAAGCGTGGCGCTTTCTCATAGCTCACGCTGTAGGTATCTCAGTTCGGTG
TAGGTCGTTCGCTCCAAGCTGGGCTGTGTGCACGAACCCCCCGTTCAGCCCGACCGCTGCGCCTTATCCG
GTAACTATCGTCTTGAGTCCAACCCGGTAAGACACGACTTATCGCCACTGGCAGCAGCCACTGGTAACAG
GATTAGCAGAGCGAGGTATGTAGGCGGTGCTACAGAGTTCTTGAAGTGGTGGCCTAACTACGGCTACACT
AGAAGGACAGTATTTGGTATCTGCGCTCTGCTGAAGCCAGTTACCTTCGGAAAAAGAGTTGGTAGCTCTT
GATCCGGCAAACAAACCACCGCTGGTAGCGGTGGTTTTTTTGTTTGCAAGCAGCAGATTACGCGCAGAAA
AAAAGGATCTCAAGAAGATCCTTTGATCTTTTCTACGGGGTCTGACGCTCAGTGGAACGAAAACTCACGT
TAAGGGATTTTGGTCATGAGATTATCAAAAAGGATCTTCACCTAGATCCTTTTAAATTAAAAATGAAGTT
TTAAATCAATCTAAAGTATATATGAGTAAACTTGGTCTGACAGTTACCAATGCTTAATCAGTGAGGCACC
TATCTCAGCGATCTGTCTATTTCGTTCATCCATAGTTGCCTGACTCCCCGTCGTGTAGATAACTACGATA
CGGGAGGGCTTACCATCTGGCCCCAGTGCTGCAATGATACCGCGAGACCCACGCTCACCGGCTCCAGATT
TATCAGCAATAAACCAGCCAGCCGGAAGGGCCGAGCGCAGAAGTGGTCCTGCAACTTTATCCGCCTCCAT
CCAGTCTATTAATTGTTGCCGGGAAGCTAGAGTAAGTAGTTCGCCAGTTAATAGTTTGCGCAACGTTGTT
GCCATTGCTGCAGGCATCGTGGTGTCACGCTCGTCGTTTGGTATGGCTTCATTCAGCTCCGGTTCCCAAC
GATCAAGGCGAGTTACATGATCCCCCATATTGTGCAAAAAAGCGGTTAGCTCCTTCGGTCCTCCGATCGT
TGTCAGAAGTAAGTTGGCCGCAGTGTTATCACTCATGGTTATGGCAGCACTGCATAATTCTCTTACTGTC
ATGCCATCCGTAAGATGCTTTTCTGTGACTGGTGAGTACTCAACCAAGTCATTCTGAGAATAGTGTATGC
GGCGACCGAGTTGCTCTTGCCCGGCGTCAACACGGGATAATACCGCGCCACATAGCAGAACTTTAAAAGT
GCTCATCATTGGAAAACGTTCTTCGGGGCGAAAACTCTCAAGGATCTTACCGCTGTTGAGATCCAGTTCG
ATGTAACCCACTCGTGCACCCAACTGATCTTCAGCATCTTTTACTTTCACCAGCGTTTCTGGGTGAGCAA
AAACAGGAAGGCAAAATGCCGCAAAAAAGGGAATAAGGGCGACACGGAAATGTTGAATACTCATACTCTT
CCTTTTTCAATATTATTGAAGCATTTATCAGGGTTATTGTCTCATGAGCGGATACATATTTGAATGTATT
TAGAAAAATAAACAAATAGGGGTTCCGCGCACATTTCCCCGAAAAGTGCCACCTGACGTCTAAGAAACCA
TTATTATCATGACA
