>Addgene plasmid #91331 | pHH0103_RIMBP3-1/3 | depositor partial sequence | sequence record 175819 | insert sequence
GGTACCGAATTCGGATCCGCGCGCTGAAAATCTTCATGGCCCAGTACAACTATAACCCGTTCGAAGGTCC
AAATGATCATCCGGAAGGTGAACTGCCATTAACCGCCGGTGATTACATTTACATTTTCGGTGATATGGAT
GAAGATGGTTTCTATGAAGGCGAATTAGAAGATGGTCGTCGTGGTCTGGTTCCATCCAACTTTGTCGAAC
AGATTCCGGCGGCCGCTAGCTAAGTCGACGAGCTC
